LOCUS       Exported 941 bp ds-DNA linear SYN 02-JUL-2021
DEFINITION  expression of GFP-tagged CRY2PHR fused to iSH2 domain of mouse
            Pip5k1c.
ACCESSION   .
VERSION     .
KEYWORDS    GFP-CRY2-P14P5K
SOURCE      synthetic DNA construct
  ORGANISM  synthetic DNA construct
REFERENCE   1 (bases 1 to 941)
  AUTHORS   Xie B, Nguyen PM, Gucek A, Thonig A, Barg S, Idevall-Hagren O
  TITLE     Plasma Membrane Phosphatidylinositol 4,5-Bisphosphate Regulates
            Ca(2+)-Influx and Insulin Secretion from Pancreatic beta Cells.
  JOURNAL   Cell Chem Biol. 2016 Jul 21;23(7):816-26. doi:
            10.1016/j.chembiol.2016.06.009.
  PUBMED    27447049
REFERENCE   2 (bases 1 to 941)
  AUTHORS   .
  TITLE     Direct Submission
  JOURNAL   Exported Jul 2, 2021 from SnapGene Server 1.1.58
            http://www.snapgene.com
FEATURES             Location/Qualifiers
     source          1..941
                     /organism="synthetic DNA construct"
                     /mol_type="other DNA"
ORIGIN
        1 cataaacagt taacaacaac aattgcattc attttatgtt tcaggttcag ggggaggtgt
       61 gggaggtttt ttaaagcaag taaaacctct acaaatgtgg tatggctgat tatgatcagt
      121 tatctagatc cggtggatcc cgggcccgcg gtaccttaaa aatagatgtc tgtagagggt
      181 gcatcctcct catctgaggc ctggctggca ggctctgagg cctggctggc agcgtctatt
      241 tccacagagg ctgcagccga tgccccacat ggggggacct ccactcctgc accctcctcc
      301 ttggggacaa cccccacacc gcacactggc tccacctgca cagttatctt ctgcaggtct
      361 tccgcatggg gctcctcctg gggccggcca tcctggcctg aagactgcgt gcgccgcctg
      421 taccggggct gctccgatgt atctgaaggg gaccgctctg ggatggagag ggaggtggac
      481 gacagggtgg tggcgatgga ggctgtggtg gcttcctcaa aggacggtgg ggtgcagggc
      541 aggaggtcag gccggccttc atcctcaagc gtggggtagc tgcgggcccc ccgcaggtca
      601 tactgcacat cctctctctc gctggggatc tggctggctg agaaggcagc agtgggcccc
      661 aggggtttga ccgccagcag ggcaccacgt cctttcttgg atggagagga cttcagggag
      721 gaactctcct cgaacaccgt gctgctcatg aacttgaaga agcgctctgc atagaagctg
      781 ggccggtgga ctgagacagt gtccccatca tggacgaggg ccttccaggt gtgttctaac
      841 ttcttgatga acctgtagga ctgcagaata tcaatgatcc cgatgtggag gagcagtcgc
      901 tccccgcgcc cattcactgc tggaatccca cccatcgtgt c
//
