>Addgene plasmid #79569 | GFP-CRY2-P14P5K | addgene partial sequence | sequence record 152274 | EGFP-C 5'-CATGGTCCTGCTGGAGTTCGTG-3'
ACGAGCTGTACAAGAGATCTCGAAGCGCGGCCGCGGGAGCAGGAGGAGCAGCTCGAGCTATGAAGATGGA
CAAAAAGACTATAGTTTGGTTTAGAAGAGACCTAAGGATTGAGGATAATCCTGCATTAGCAGCAGCTGCT
CACGAAGGATCTGTTTTTCCTGTCTTCATTTGGTGTCCTGAAGAAGAAGGACAGTTTTATCCTGGAAGAG
CTTCAAGATGGTGGATGAAACAATCACTTGCTCACTTATCTCAATCCTTGAAGGCTCTTGGATCTGACCT
CACTTTAATCAAAACCCACAACACGATTTCAGCGATCTTGGATTGTATCCGCGTTACCGGTGCTACAAAA
GTCGTCTTTAACCACCTCTATGATCCTGTTTCGTTAGTTCGGGACCATACCGTAAAGGAGAAGCTGGTGG
AACGTGGGATCTCTGTGCAAAGCTACAATGGAGATCTATTGTATGAACCGTGGGAGATATACTGCGAAAA
GGGCAAACCTTTTACGAGTTTCAATTCTTACTGGAAGAAATGCTTAGATATGTCGATTGAATCCGTTATG
CTTCCTCCTCCTTGGCGGTTGATGCCAATAACTGCAGCGGCTGAAGCGATTTGGGCGTGTTCGATTGAAG
AACTAGGGCTGGAGAATGAGGCCGAGAAACCGAGCAATGCGTTGTTAACTAGAGCTTGGTCTCCAGGATG
GAGCAATGCTGATAAGTTACTAAATGAGTTCATCGAGAAGCAGTTGATAGATTATGCAAAGAACAGCAAG
AAAGTTGTTGGGAATTCTACTTCACTACTTTCTCCGTATCTCCATTTCGGGGAAATAAGCGTCAGACACG
TTTTCCAGTGTGCCCGGATGAAACAAATTATATGGGCAAGAGATAAGAACAGTGAAGGAGAAGAAAGTGC
AGATCTTTTTCTTAGGGGAATCGGTT
