[The description below was written by a language model from this plasmid's Addgene catalogue record and the feature table of its GenBank file.]
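Description:
GFP-CRY2-P14P5K is a mammalian expression plasmid built on a pEGFP backbone, propagated in E. coli as a high-copy plasmid under kanamycin selection. A CMV promoter drives a single fusion protein in which EGFP sits at the N terminus, followed by the photolyase homology region of Arabidopsis thaliana cryptochrome 2 (CRY2PHR), followed by mouse Pip5k1c, the type I gamma phosphatidylinositol 4-phosphate 5-kinase. The kinase was inserted by restriction cloning between PvuI and KpnI sites, both of which remain intact. The use of an SV40 polyA reverse sequencing primer indicates an SV40 polyadenylation signal downstream of the insert.

The kinase carries three deliberate changes. R445E and R446E substitutions favour a cytosolic distribution, and removal of amino acids 636-661 prevents plasma membrane localisation. These leave the fusion in the cytosol at rest. CRY2PHR is a blue-light-sensitive module that generally binds a CIB1-derived partner on illumination. The design therefore fits light-induced recruitment of the kinase to a membrane bearing such an anchor, though the record does not name a partner construct. The associated work concerns the role of plasma membrane PI(4,5)P2 in calcium influx and insulin secretion in pancreatic beta cells, and EGFP allows the fusion's location to be followed by fluorescence.

The stated purpose refers to an "iSH2 domain" of Pip5k1c. This fits poorly with the insert details, which describe a mutated, truncated kinase, and the wording should be treated cautiously. The held sequence record covers only a 941 bp portion of the plasmid and has no annotated features, so it confirms none of the elements described above.
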