Addgene plasmid #79569: GFP-CRY2-P14P5K
Purpose: expression of GFP-tagged CRY2PHR fused to iSH2 domain of mouse Pip5k1c
Depositing lab: Olof Idevall-Hagren. Depositing organization: Uppsala University. Publication: Plasma Membrane Phosphatidylinositol 4,5-Bisphosphate Regulates Ca(2+)-Influx and Insulin Secretion from Pancreatic beta Cells. Xie B, Nguyen PM, Gucek A, Thonig A, Barg S, Idevall-Hagren O. Cell Chem Biol. 2016 Jul 21;23(7):816-26. doi: 10.1016/j.chembiol.2016.06.009. PubMed 27447049.
Backbone
  Vector backbone: pEGFP
  Vector type: Mammalian Expression
Growth in bacteria
  Bacterial resistance: Kanamycin, 50 μg/mL
  Growth temperature: 37°C
  Growth strain: DH5alpha
  Copy number: High Copy
Gene/Insert
  Gene/Insert name: Pip5k1c
  Species: M. musculus (mouse)
  Mutation: R445E and R446E; truncation of amino acids 636-661 (please see depositor comments below)
  Entrez Gene: Pip5k1c (a.k.a. AI115456, AI835305, Pip5kIgamma)
  Promoter: CMV
  Tag / fusion protein: EGFP (N terminal on backbone); CRY2 (photolyase homology region domain of Arabidopsis thaliana cryptochrome 2) (N terminal on backbone)
  Cloning method: Restriction Enzyme; 5′ cloning site PvuI (not destroyed); 3′ cloning site KpnI (not destroyed)
  Sequencing primers: 5′ EGFP-F; 3′ SV40pA-R
Terms and licenses: Academic/Nonprofit Terms; Industry Terms: Not Available to Industry
Depositor comments: Three modifications have been made to PIP5K1g (NM008844): R445E and R446E mutations to favour cytosolic distribution and truncation of amino acids 636-661 to prevent plasma membrane localisation.
How to cite: GFP-CRY2-P14P5K was a gift from Olof Idevall-Hagren (Addgene plasmid # 79569 ; http://n2t.net/addgene:79569 ; RRID:Addgene_79569)
